Addgene plasmid #135601: pSP64-Lifeact-GFP
Purpose: Expression of Lifeact-GFP mRNA for microinjection for visualization of actin in S. purpuratus
Depositing lab: Mamiko Yajima. Depositing organization: Brown University. Publication: An optogenetic approach to control protein localization during embryogenesis of the sea urchin. Uchida A, Yajima M. Dev Biol. 2018 Sep 1;441(1):19-30. doi: 10.1016/j.ydbio.2018.06.015. Epub 2018 Jun 26. PubMed 29958898.
Backbone
  Vector backbone: pSP64
  Vector type: In vitro transcription (mRNA synthesis)
Growth in bacteria
  Bacterial resistance: Ampicillin, 100 μg/mL
  Growth temperature: 37°C
  Growth strain: DH5alpha
  Copy number: High Copy
Gene/Insert
  Gene/Insert name: Lifeact-GFP
  Species: Synthetic; S. purpuratus
  Promoter: Unknown
  Tag / fusion protein: EGFP (C terminal on insert)
  Cloning method: Gibson Cloning
  Sequencing primers: 5′ Unknown
Terms and licenses: Academic/Nonprofit Terms; Industry Terms: Not Available to Industry
How to cite: pSP64-Lifeact-GFP was a gift from Mamiko Yajima (Addgene plasmid # 135601 ; http://n2t.net/addgene:135601 ; RRID:Addgene_135601)
