[The description below was written by a language model from this plasmid's Addgene catalogue record and pLannotate feature annotations shown in this document.]
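Description:
pSP64-Lifeact-GFP is a roughly 4 kb in vitro transcription plasmid built on the pSP64 backbone and designed to produce synthetic mRNA rather than to drive expression directly in cells. It is maintained in E. coli as a high-copy plasmid through a ColE1/pUC-type origin and is selected with ampicillin via the β-lactamase gene and its native promoter. The annotation also picks up short remnants of pBR322-derived sequence (fragments of rop, bom and the tetracycline resistance gene) and a lac promoter/operator region with a lacI fragment. These appear to be backbone leftovers with no evident role in the construct's function.

The catalogue entry lists the promoter as unknown, but the feature table shows a bacteriophage SP6 promoter immediately upstream of the insert, consistent with the pSP64 backbone. SP6 RNA polymerase would transcribe a cassette in which the coding region is flanked by the 5′ and 3′ untranslated regions of the Xenopus laevis major β-globin gene, elements commonly used to enhance translation and stability of injected transcripts. The open reading frame consists of Lifeact, a 17-amino-acid peptide from budding yeast Abp140 that binds filamentous actin, followed by EGFP at its C terminus. The insert was assembled by Gibson cloning.

According to the record, mRNA made from this template is microinjected into embryos of the sea urchin Strongylocentrotus purpuratus, where the translated Lifeact-EGFP fusion labels F-actin and allows actin to be visualized by fluorescence.
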