Features (pLannotate 1.2.2; 15 found; start..end, strand, type, name):
     95..130     +  CDS            rop (fragment): Rop protein, which maintains plasmids at low copy number; rop
    232..280     +  misc_feature   bom (fragment): basis of mobility region from pBR322
    281..560     -  CDS            TcR (fragment): tetracycline efflux protein; tet; confers resistance to tetracycline
    788..806     +  promoter       SP6 promoter: promoter for bacteriophage SP6 RNA polymerase
    818..860     +  5'UTR          Xenopus globin 5'-UTR: translational enhancer from the 5'-UTR of the major beta-globin gene of Xenopus laevis
    886..936     +  CDS            Lifeact: peptide that binds filamentous actin (Riedl et al., 2008) first 17 amino acids of budding yeast Abp140
    958..1674    +  CDS            EGFP: EGFP is a basic (constitutively fluorescent) green fluorescent protein published in 1996, derived from Aequorea victoria. It is reported to be a rapidly-maturing weak dimer with moderate acid sensitivity.
   1734..1857    +  3'UTR          Xenopus globin 3'-UTR: 3'-UTR of the major beta-globin gene of Xenopus laevis
   1937..1953    -  protein_bind   lac operator: The lac repressor binds to the lac operator to inhibit transcription in E. coli. This inhibition can be relieved by adding lactose or isopropyl-β-D-thiogalactopyranoside (IPTG). lac repressor encoded by lacI
   1961..1991    -  promoter       lac promoter: promoter for the E. coli lac operon
   2006..2027    -  protein_bind   CAP binding site: CAP binding activates transcription in the presence of cAMP. E. coli catabolite activator protein
   2040..2132    -  CDS            lacI (fragment): lac repressor; lacI; The lac repressor binds to the lac operator to inhibit transcription in E. coli. This inhibition can be relieved by adding lactose or isopropyl-β-D-thiogalactopyranoside (IPTG).
   2315..2903    -  rep_origin     ori: high-copy-number ColE1/pMB1/pBR322/pUC origin of replication
   3074..3934    -  CDS            AmpR: β-lactamase; bla; confers resistance to ampicillin, carbenicillin, and related antibiotics
   3935..4039    -  promoter       AmpR promoter: bla
>Addgene plasmid #135601 | pSP64-Lifeact-GFP | addgene full sequence | sequence record 268617 | Addgene NGS Result
CACATTTCCCCGAAAAGTGCCACCTGACGTCTAAGAAACCATTATTATCATGACATTAACCTATAAAAAT
AGGCGTATCACGAGGCCCTTTCGTCTCGCGCGTTTCGGTGATGACGGTGAAAACCTCTGACACATGCAGC
TCCCGGAGACGGTCACAGCTTGTCTGTAAGCGGATGCCGGGAGCAGACAAGCCCGTCAGGGCGCGTCAGC
GGGTGTTGGCGGGTGTCGGGGCTGGCTTAACTATGCGGCATCAGAGCAGATTGTACTGAGAGTGCACCAT
TCGACGCTCTCCCTTATGCGACTCCTGCATTAGGAAGCAGCCCAGTAGTAGGTTGAGGCCGTTGAGCACC
GCCGCCGCAAGGAATGGTGCATGCAAGGAGATGGCGCCCAACAGTCCCCCGGCCACGGGGCCTGCCACCA
TACCCACGCCGAAACAAGCGCTCATGAGCCCGAAGTGGCGAGCCCGATCTTCCCCATCGGTGATGTCGGC
GATATAGGCGCCAGCAACCGCACCTGTGGCGCCGGTGATGCCGGCCACGATGCGTCCGGCGTAGAGGATC
TGGCTAGCGATGACCCTGCTGATTGGTTCGCTGACCATTTCCGGGTGCGGGACGGCGTTACCAGAAACTC
AGAAGGTTCGTCCAACCAAACCGACTCTGACGGCAGTTTACGAGAGAGATGATAGGGTCTGCTTCAGTAA
GCCAGATGCTACACAATTAGGCTTGTACATATTGTCGTTAGAACGCGGCTACAATTAATACATAACCTTA
TGTATCATACACATACGATTTAGGTGACACTATAGAATACAAGCTTGCTTGTTCTTTTTGCAGAAGCTCA
GAATAAACGCTCAACTTTGGCAGATCTGATCATGCCATGGGGCCCATGGGTGTCGCAGATTTGATCAAGA
AATTCGAAAGCATCTCAAAGGAAGAAGGGGATCCACCGGTCGCCACCATGGTGAGCAAGGGCGAGGAGCT
GTTCACCGGGGTGGTGCCCATCCTGGTCGAGCTGGACGGCGACGTAAACGGCCACAAGTTCAGCGTGTCC
GGCGAGGGCGAGGGCGATGCCACCTACGGCAAGCTGACCCTGAAGTTCATCTGCACCACCGGCAAGCTGC
CCGTGCCCTGGCCCACCCTCGTGACCACCCTGACCTACGGCGTGCAGTGCTTCAGCCGCTACCCCGACCA
CATGAAGCAGCACGACTTCTTCAAGTCCGCCATGCCCGAAGGCTACGTCCAGGAGCGCACCATCTTCTTC
AAGGACGACGGCAACTACAAGACCCGCGCCGAGGTGAAGTTCGAGGGCGACACCCTGGTGAACCGCATCG
AGCTGAAGGGCATCGACTTCAAGGAGGACGGCAACATCCTGGGGCACAAGCTGGAGTACAACTACAACAG
CCACAACGTCTATATCATGGCCGACAAGCAGAAGAACGGCATCAAGGTGAACTTCAAGATCCGCCACAAC
ATCGAGGACGGCAGCGTGCAGCTCGCCGACCACTACCAGCAGAACACCCCCATCGGCGACGGCCCCGTGC
TGCTGCCCGACAACCACTACCTGAGCACCCAGTCCGCCCTGAGCAAAGACCCCAACGAGAAGCGCGATCA
CATGGTCCTGCTGGAGTTCGTGACCGCCGCCGGGATCACTCTCGGCATGGACGAGCTGTACAAGAAGGGT
CATCATCACCATCACCATTGAACTAGTGACTGACTAGGATCTGGTTACCACTAAACCAGCCTCAAGAACA
CCCGAATGGAGTCTCTAAGCTACATAATACCAACTTACACTTTACAAAATGTTGTCCCCCAAAATGTAGC
CATTCGTATCTGCTCCTAATAAAAAGAAAGTTTCTTCCCCCCCTGCAGGTCGACTCTAGAGGATCCCCGG
GCGAGCTCGAATTCGTAATCATGTCATAGCTGTTTCCTGTGTGAAATTGTTATCCGCTCACAATTCCACA
CAACATACGAGCCGGAAGCATAAAGTGTAAAGCCTGGGGTGCCTAATGAGTGAGCTAACTCACATTAATT
GCGTTGCGCTCACTGCCCGCTTTCCAGTCGGGAAACCTGTCGTGCCAGCTGCATTAATGAATCGGCCAAC
GCGCGGGGAGAGGCGGTTTGCGTATTGGGCGCTCTTCCGCTTCCTCGCTCACTGACTCGCTGCGCTCGGT
CGTTCGGCTGCGGCGAGCGGTATCAGCTCACTCAAAGGCGGTAATACGGTTATCCACAGAATCAGGGGAT
AACGCAGGAAAGAACATGTGAGCAAAAGGCCAGCAAAAGGCCAGGAACCGTAAAAAGGCCGCGTTGCTGG
CGTTTTTCCATAGGCTCCGCCCCCCTGACGAGCATCACAAAAATCGACGCTCAAGTCAGAGGTGGCGAAA
CCCGACAGGACTATAAAGATACCAGGCGTTTCCCCCTGGAAGCTCCCTCGTGCGCTCTCCTGTTCCGACC
CTGCCGCTTACCGGATACCTGTCCGCCTTTCTCCCTTCGGGAAGCGTGGCGCTTTCTCATAGCTCACGCT
GTAGGTATCTCAGTTCGGTGTAGGTCGTTCGCTCCAAGCTGGGCTGTGTGCACGAACCCCCCGTTCAGCC
CGACCGCTGCGCCTTATCCGGTAACTATCGTCTTGAGTCCAACCCGGTAAGACACGACTTATCGCCACTG
GCAGCAGCCACTGGTAACAGGATTAGCAGAGCGAGGTATGTAGGCGGTGCTACAGAGTTCTTGAAGTGGT
GGCCTAACTACGGCTACACTAGAAGAACAGTATTTGGTATCTGCGCTCTGCTGAAGCCAGTTACCTTCGG
AAAAAGAGTTGGTAGCTCTTGATCCGGCAAACAAACCACCGCTGGTAGCGGTGGTTTTTTTGTTTGCAAG
CAGCAGATTACGCGCAGAAAAAAAGGATCTCAAGAAGATCCTTTGATCTTTTCTACGGGGTCTGACGCTC
AGTGGAACGAAAACTCACGTTAAGGGATTTTGGTCATGAGATTATCAAAAAGGATCTTCACCTAGATCCT
TTTAAATTAAAAATGAAGTTTTAAATCAATCTAAAGTATATATGAGTAAACTTGGTCTGACAGTTACCAA
TGCTTAATCAGTGAGGCACCTATCTCAGCGATCTGTCTATTTCGTTCATCCATAGTTGCCTGACTCCCCG
TCGTGTAGATAACTACGATACGGGAGGGCTTACCATCTGGCCCCAGTGCTGCAATGATACCGCGAGACCC
ACGCTCACCGGCTCCAGATTTATCAGCAATAAACCAGCCAGCCGGAAGGGCCGAGCGCAGAAGTGGTCCT
GCAACTTTATCCGCCTCCATCCAGTCTATTAATTGTTGCCGGGAAGCTAGAGTAAGTAGTTCGCCAGTTA
ATAGTTTGCGCAACGTTGTTGCCATTGCTACAGGCATCGTGGTGTCACGCTCGTCGTTTGGTATGGCTTC
ATTCAGCTCCGGTTCCCAACGATCAAGGCGAGTTACATGATCCCCCATGTTGTGCAAAAAAGCGGTTAGC
TCCTTCGGTCCTCCGATCGTTGTCAGAAGTAAGTTGGCCGCAGTGTTATCACTCATGGTTATGGCAGCAC
TGCATAATTCTCTTACTGTCATGCCATCCGTAAGATGCTTTTCTGTGACTGGTGAGTACTCAACCAAGTC
ATTCTGAGAATAGTGTATGCGGCGACCGAGTTGCTCTTGCCCGGCGTCAATACGGGATAATACCGCGCCA
CATAGCAGAACTTTAAAAGTGCTCATCATTGGAAAACGTTCTTCGGGGCGAAAACTCTCAAGGATCTTAC
CGCTGTTGAGATCCAGTTCGATGTAACCCACTCGTGCACCCAACTGATCTTCAGCATCTTTTACTTTCAC
CAGCGTTTCTGGGTGAGCAAAAACAGGAAGGCAAAATGCCGCAAAAAAGGGAATAAGGGCGACACGGAAA
TGTTGAATACTCATACTCTTCCTTTTTCAATATTATTGAAGCATTTATCAGGGTTATTGTCTCATGAGCG
GATACATATTTGAATGTATTTAGAAAAATAAACAAATAGGGGTTCCGCG
